>Addgene plasmid #192439 | pcDNA3-mCherry-Rheb(5A) | addgene full sequence | sequence record 379136 | Addgene NGS Result
GACGGATCGGGAGATCTCCCGATCCCCTATGGTGCACTCTCAGTACAATCTGCTCTGATGCCGCATAGTT
AAGCCAGTATCTGCTCCCTGCTTGTGTGTTGGAGGTCGCTGAGTAGTGCGCGAGCAAAATTTAAGCTACA
ACAAGGCAAGGCTTGACCGACAATTGCATGAAGAATCTGCTTAGGGTTAGGCGTTTTGCGCTGCTTCGCG
ATGTACGGGCCAGATATACGCGTTGACATTGATTATTGACTAGTTATTAATAGTAATCAATTACGGGGTC
ATTAGTTCATAGCCCATATATGGAGTTCCGCGTTACATAACTTACGGTAAATGGCCCGCCTGGCTGACCG
CCCAACGACCCCCGCCCATTGACGTCAATAATGACGTATGTTCCCATAGTAACGCCAATAGGGACTTTCC
ATTGACGTCAATGGGTGGAGTATTTACGGTAAACTGCCCACTTGGCAGTACATCAAGTGTATCATATGCC
AAGTACGCCCCCTATTGACGTCAATGACGGTAAATGGCCCGCCTGGCATTATGCCCAGTACATGACCTTA
TGGGACTTTCCTACTTGGCAGTACATCTACGTATTAGTCATCGCTATTACCATGGTGATGCGGTTTTGGC
AGTACATCAATGGGCGTGGATAGCGGTTTGACTCACGGGGATTTCCAAGTCTCCACCCCATTGACGTCAA
TGGGAGTTTGTTTTGGCACCAAAATCAACGGGACTTTCCAAAATGTCGTAACAACTCCGCCCCATTGACG
CAAATGGGCGGTAGGCGTGTACGGTGGGAGGTCTATATAAGCAGAGCTCTCTGGCTAACTAGAGAACCCA
CTGCTTACTGGCTTATCGAAATTAATACGACTCACTATAGGGAGACCCAAGCTTGCGGCCGCCACCATGG
TGCGGGGTTCTCATCATCATCATCATCATGGTATGGCTAGCATGACTGGTGGACAGCAAATGGGTCGGGA
TCTGTACGACGATGACGATAAGGATCCCATGGTGAGCAAGGGCGAGGAGGATAACATGGCCATCATCAAG
GAGTTCATGCGCTTCAAGGTGCACATGGAGGGCTCCGTGAACGGCCACGAGTTCGAGATCGAGGGCGAGG
GCGAGGGCCGCCCCTACGAGGGCACCCAGACCGCCAAGCTGAAGGTGACCAAGGGTGGCCCCCTGCCCTT
CGCCTGGGACATCCTGTCCCCTCAGTTCATGTACGGCTCCAAGGCCTACGTGAAGCACCCCGCCGACATC
CCCGACTACTTGAAGCTGTCCTTCCCCGAGGGCTTCAAGTGGGAGCGCGTGATGAACTTCGAGGACGGCG
GCGTGGTGACCGTGACCCAGGACTCCTCCCTGCAGGACGGCGAGTTCATCTACAAGGTGAAGCTGCGCGG
CACCAACTTCCCCTCCGACGGCCCCGTAATGCAGAAGAAGACCATGGGCTGGGAGGCCTCCTCCGAGCGG
ATGTACCCCGAGGACGGCGCCCTGAAGGGCGAGATCAAGCAGAGGCTGAAGCTGAAGGACGGCGGCCACT
ACGACGCTGAGGTCAAGACCACCTACAAGGCCAAGAAGCCCGTGCAGCTGCCCGGCGCCTACAACGTCAA
CATCAAGTTGGACATCACCTCCCACAACGAGGACTACACCATCGTGGAACAGTACGAACGCGCCGAGGGC
CGCCACTCCACCGGCGGCATGGACGAGCTGTACAAGCGCATGCACATGCCGCAGTCCAAGTCCCGGAAGA
TCGCGATCCTGGGCTACCGGTCTGTGGGGAAATCCTCATTGACGATTCAATTTGTTGAAGGCCAATTTGT
GGACTCCTACGATCCATTTACAAAGTTGATCACAGTAAATGGACAAGAATATCATCTTCAACTTGTAGAC
ACAGCCGGGCAAGATGAATATTCTATCTTTCCTCAGACATACTCCATAGATATTAATGGCTATATTCTTG
TGTATTCTGTTACATCAATCAAAAGTTTTGAAGTGATTAAAGTTATCCATGGCAAATTGTTGGATATGGT
GGGGAAAGTACAAATACCTATTATGTTGGTTGGGAATAAGAAAGACCTGCATATGGAAAGGGTGATCAGT
TATGAAGAAGGGAAAGCTTTGGCAGAATCTTGGAATGCAGCTTTTTTGGAATCTTCTGCTAAAGAAAATC
AGACTGCTGTGGATGTTTTTCGAAGGATAATTTTGGAGGCAGAAAAAATGGACGGGGCAGCTTCACAAGG
CAAGTCTTCATGCTCGGTGATGTGAGAATTCTGCAGATATCCATCACACTGGCGGCCGCTCGAGCATGCA
TCTAGAGGGCCCTATTCTATAGTGTCACCTAAATGCTAGAGCTCGCTGATCAGCCTCGACTGTGCCTTCT
AGTTGCCAGCCATCTGTTGTTTGCCCCTCCCCCGTGCCTTCCTTGACCCTGGAAGGTGCCACTCCCACTG
TCCTTTCCTAATAAAATGAGGAAATTGCATCGCATTGTCTGAGTAGGTGTCATTCTATTCTGGGGGGTGG
GGTGGGGCAGGACAGCAAGGGGGAGGATTGGGAAGACAATAGCAGGCATGCTGGGGATGCGGTGGGCTCT
ATGGCTTCTGAGGCGGAAAGAACCAGCTGGGGCTCTAGGGGGTATCCCC
[124 nt withheld, positions 2640-2763]
C
[91 nt withheld, positions 2765-2855]
A
[49 nt withheld, positions 2857-2905]
CCTTTGACGTTGGAGTCCACGTTCTTT
[37 nt withheld, positions 2933-2969]
ACCCTATCTCGGTCTATTCTTTTGATTTATAAGGGATTTTGCCGATTTCGGCCTATTGGTTAAAAAATGA
GCTGATTTAACAAAAATTTAACGCGAATTAATTCTGTGGAATGTGTGTCAGTTAGGGTGTGGAAAGTCCC
CAGGCTCCCCAGCAGGCAGAAGTATGCAAAGCATGCATCTCAATTAGTCAGCAACCAGGTGTGGAAAGTC
CCCAGGCTCCCCAGCAGGCAGAAGTATGCAAAGCATGCATCTCAATTAGTCAGCAACCATAGTCCCGCCC
CTAACTCCGCCCATCCCGCCCCTAACTCCGCCCAGTTCCGCCCATTCTCCGCCCCATGGCTGACTAATTT
TTTTTATTTATGCAGAGGCCGAGGCCGCCTCTGCCTCTGAGCTATTCCAGAAGTAGTGAGGAGGCTTTTT
TGGAGGCCTAGGCTTTTGCAAAAAGCTCCCGGGAGCTTGTATATCCATTTTCGGATCTGATCAAGAGACA
GGATGAGGATCGTTTCGCATGATTGAACAAGATGGATTGCACGCAGGTTCTCCGGCCGCTTGGGTGGAGA
GGCTATTCGGCTATGACTGGGCACAACAGACAATCGGCTGCTCTGATGCCGCCGTGTTCCGGCTGTCAGC
GCAGGGGCGCCCGGTTCTTTTTGTCAAGACCGACCTGTCCGGTGCCCTGAATGAACTGCAGGACGAGGCA
GCGCGGCTATCGTGGCTGGCCACGACGGGCGTTCCTTGCGCAGCTGTGCTCGACGTTGTCACTGAAGCGG
GAAGGGACTGGCTGCTATTGGGCGAAGTGCCGGGGCAGGATCTCCTGTCATCTCACCTTGCTCCTGCCGA
GAAAGTATCCATCATGGCTGATGCAATGCGGCGGCTGCATACGCTTGATCCGGCTACCTGCCCATTCGAC
CACCAAGCGAAACATCGCATCGAGCGAGCACGTACTCGGATGGAAGCCGGTCTTGTCGATCAGGATGATC
TGGACGAAGAGCATCAGGGGCTCGCGCCAGCCGAACTGTTCGCCAGGCTCAAGGCGCGCATGCCCGACGG
CGAGGATCTCGTCGTGACCCATGGCGATGCCTGCTTGCCGAATATCATGGTGGAAAATGGCCGCTTTTCT
GGATTCATCGACTGTGGCCGGCTGGGTGTGGCGGACCGCTATCAGGACATAGCGTTGGCTACCCGTGATA
TTGCTGAAGAGCTTGGCGGCGAATGGGCTGACCGCTTCCTCGTGCTTTACGGTATCGCCGCTCCCGATTC
GCAGCGCATCGCCTTCTATCGCCTTCTTGACGAGTTCTTCTGAGCGGGACTCTGGGGTTCGAAATGACCG
ACCAAGCGACGCCCAACCTGCCATCACGAGATTTCGATTCCACCGCCGCCTTCTATGAAAGGTTGGGCTT
CGGAATCGTTTTCCGGGACGCCGGCTGGATGATCCTCCAGCGCGGGGATCTCATGCTGGAGTTCTTCGCC
CACCCCAACTTGTTTATTGCAGCTTATAATGGTTACAAATAAAGCAATAGCATCACAAATTTCACAAATA
AAGCATTTTTTTCACTGCATTCTAGTTGTGGTTTGTCCAAACTCATCAATGTATCTTATCATGTCTGTAT
ACCGTCGACCTCTAGCTAGAGCTTGGCGTAATCATGGTCATAGCTGTTTCCTGTGTGAAATTGTTATCCG
CTCACAATTCCACACAACATACGAGCCGGAAGCATAAAGTGTAAAGCCTGGGGTGCCTAATGAGTGAGCT
AACTCACATTAATTGCGTTGCGCTCACTGCCCGCTTTCCAGTCGGGAAACCTGTCGTGCCAGCTGCATTA
ATGAATCGGCCAACGCGCGGGGAGAGGCGGTTTGCGTATTGGGCGCTCTTCCGCTTCCTCGCTCACTGAC
TCGCTGCGCTCGGTCGTTCGGCTGCGGCGAGCGGTATCAGCTCACTCAAAGGCGGTAATACGGTTATCCA
CAGAATCAGGGGATAACGCAGGAAAGAACATGTGAGCAAAAGGCCAGCAAAAGGCCAGGAACCGTAAAAA
GGCCGCGTTGCTGGCGTTTTTCCATAGGCTCCGCCCCCCTGACGAGCATCACAAAAATCGACGCTCAAGT
CAGAGGTGGCGAAACCCGACAGGACTATAAAGATACCAGGCGTTTCCCCCTGGAAGCTCCCTCGTGCGCT
CTCCTGTTCCGACCCTGCCGCTTACCGGATACCTGTCCGCCTTTCTCCCTTCGGGAAGCGTGGCGCTTTC
TCATAGCTCACGCTGTAGGTATCTCAGTTCGGTGTAGGTCGTTCGCTCCAAGCTGGGCTGTGTGCACGAA
CCCCCCGTTCAGCCCGACCGCTGCGCCTTATCCGGTAACTATCGTCTTGAGTCCAACCCGGTAAGACACG
ACTTATCGCCACTGGCAGCAGCCACTGGTAACAGGATTAGCAGAGCGAGGTATGTAGGCGGTGCTACAGA
GTTCTTGAAGTGGTGGCCTAACTACGGCTACACTAGAAGAACAGTATTTGGTATCTGCGCTCTGCTGAAG
CCAGTTACCTTCGGAAAAAGAGTTGGTAGCTCTTGATCCGGCAAACAAACCACCGCTGGTAGCGGTGGTT
TTTTTGTTTGCAAGCAGCAGATTACGCGCAGAAAAAAAGGATCTCAAGAAGATCCTTTGATCTTTTCTAC
GGGGTCTGACGCTCAGTGGAACGAAAACTCACGTTAAGGGATTTTGGTCATGAGATTATCAAAAAGGATC
TTCACCTAGATCCTTTTAAATTAAAAATGAAGTTTTAAATCAATCTAAAGTATATATGAGTAAACTTGGT
CTGACAGTTACCAATGCTTAATCAGTGAGGCACCTATCTCAGCGATCTGTCTATTTCGTTCATCCATAGT
TGCCTGACTCCCCGTCGTGTAGATAACTACGATACGGGAGGGCTTACCATCTGGCCCCAGTGCTGCAATG
ATACCGCGAGACCCACGCTCACCGGCTCCAGATTTATCAGCAATAAACCAGCCAGCCGGAAGGGCCGAGC
GCAGAAGTGGTCCTGCAACTTTATCCGCCTCCATCCAGTCTATTAATTGTTGCCGGGAAGCTAGAGTAAG
TAGTTCGCCAGTTAATAGTTTGCGCAACGTTGTTGCCATTGCTACAGGCATCGTGGTGTCACGCTCGTCG
TTTGGTATGGCTTCATTCAGCTCCGGTTCCCAACGATCAAGGCGAGTTACATGATCCCCCATGTTGTGCA
AAAAAGCGGTTAGCTCCTTCGGTCCTCCGATCGTTGTCAGAAGTAAGTTGGCCGCAGTGTTATCACTCAT
GGTTATGGCAGCACTGCATAATTCTCTTACTGTCATGCCATCCGTAAGATGCTTTTCTGTGACTGGTGAG
TACTCAACCAAGTCATTCTGAGAATAGTGTATGCGGCGACCGAGTTGCTCTTGCCCGGCGTCAATACGGG
ATAATACCGCGCCACATAGCAGAACTTTAAAAGTGCTCATCATTGGAAAACGTTCTTCGGGGCGAAAACT
CTCAAGGATCTTACCGCTGTTGAGATCCAGTTCGATGTAACCCACTCGTGCACCCAACTGATCTTCAGCA
TCTTTTACTTTCACCAGCGTTTCTGGGTGAGCAAAAACAGGAAGGCAAAATGCCGCAAAAAAGGGAATAA
GGGCGACACGGAAATGTTGAATACTCATACTCTTCCTTTTTCAATATTATTGAAGCATTTATCAGGGTTA
TTGTCTCATGAGCGGATACATATTTGAATGTATTTAGAAAAATAAACAAATAGGGGTTCCGCGCACATTT
CCCCGAAAAGTGCCACCTGACGTC
Features (pLannotate 1.2.2; 25 found; start..end, strand, type, name):
     28..80      -  misc_feature   bom (fragment): basis of mobility region from pBR322
    235..614     +  enhancer       CMV enhancer: human cytomegalovirus immediate early enhancer
    615..818     +  promoter       CMV promoter: human cytomegalovirus (CMV) immediate early promoter
    814..847     +  LTR            5' LTR (truncated) (fragment): truncated 5' long terminal repeat (LTR) from HIV-1
    863..881     +  promoter       T7 promoter: promoter for bacteriophage T7 RNA polymerase
    922..942     +  CDS            capTEV™ (fragment): composite tag for in vivo biotinylation, TEV protease cleavage, and 6xHis tagging
    943..975     +  CDS            T7 tag (gene 10 leader): leader peptide from bacteriophage T7 gene 10 promotes efficient translation in E. coli
    979..1002    +  CDS            Xpress™ tag: Xpress™ epitope tag, including an enterokinase recognition and cleavage site
   1009..1716    +  CDS            mCherry: mCherry is a basic (constitutively fluorescent) red fluorescent protein published in 2004, derived from Discosoma sp.. It is reported to be a very rapidly-maturing monomer with low acid sensitivity.
   1726..2262    +  CDS            RHEB: RHEB_HUMAN - Also known as RHEB2. Experimental evidence at protein level: Swiss-Prot protein existence level 1. Activates the protein kinase activity of mTORC1, and thereby plays a role in the regulation of apoptosis. Stimulates the phosphorylation of S6K1 and EIF4EBP1 through activation of mTORC1 signaling. Has low intrinsic GTPase activity. From Homo sapiens (Human).
   2326..2344    -  promoter       SP6 promoter: promoter for bacteriophage SP6 RNA polymerase
   2370..2594    +  polyA_signal   bGH poly(A) signal: bovine growth hormone polyadenylation signal
   2598..2619    +  promoter       SV40 promoter (fragment): SV40 enhancer and early promoter
   2640..3068    +  rep_origin     f1 ori (sequence partly withheld): f1 bacteriophage origin of replication; arrow indicates direction of (+) strand synthesis
   3082..3411    +  promoter       SV40 promoter: SV40 enhancer and early promoter
   3478..4269    +  CDS            neo: KKA2_KLEPN - Also known as kan, nptII. Experimental evidence at protein level: Swiss-Prot protein existence level 1. Resistance to kanamycin, neomycin, paromomycin, ribostamycin, butirosin and gentamicin B. From Klebsiella pneumoniae.
   4293..4451    +  CDS            ble (fragment): BLE_KLEPN - Experimental evidence at protein level: Swiss-Prot protein existence level 1. Binding protein with a strong affinity to the bleomycin family of antibiotics. Binds to CL990; an antimitotic-antibiotic compound. From Klebsiella pneumoniae.
   4446..4567    +  polyA_signal   SV40 poly(A) signal: SV40 polyadenylation signal
   4640..4656    -  protein_bind   lac operator: The lac repressor binds to the lac operator to inhibit transcription in E. coli. This inhibition can be relieved by adding lactose or isopropyl-β-D-thiogalactopyranoside (IPTG). lac repressor encoded by lacI
   4664..4694    -  promoter       lac promoter: promoter for the E. coli lac operon
   4709..4730    -  protein_bind   CAP binding site: CAP binding activates transcription in the presence of cAMP. E. coli catabolite activator protein
   4743..4835    -  CDS            lacI (fragment): lac repressor; lacI; The lac repressor binds to the lac operator to inhibit transcription in E. coli. This inhibition can be relieved by adding lactose or isopropyl-β-D-thiogalactopyranoside (IPTG).
   5018..5606    -  rep_origin     ori: high-copy-number ColE1/pMB1/pBR322/pUC origin of replication
   5777..6637    -  CDS            AmpR: β-lactamase; bla; confers resistance to ampicillin, carbenicillin, and related antibiotics
   6638..6742    -  promoter       AmpR promoter: bla
