[The description below was written by a language model from this plasmid's Addgene catalogue record and pLannotate feature annotations shown in this document.]
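Description:
pcDNA3-mCherry-Rheb(5A) is a mammalian expression plasmid built on the pcDNA3 backbone (about 6.8 kb in total) that encodes the human small GTPase Rheb, an activator of mTORC1 kinase signalling, fused to the red fluorescent protein mCherry. It is propagated in E. coli as a high-copy plasmid through a ColE1/pUC-type origin with ampicillin selection from the β-lactamase gene. It also carries an f1 origin for single-stranded DNA production. For mammalian cells, an SV40 early promoter drives a neomycin phosphotransferase cassette ending in an SV40 polyadenylation signal, which allows G418 selection of stable transfectants.

The expression cassette uses the CMV immediate-early enhancer and promoter and terminates at the bovine growth hormone poly(A) signal. The open reading frame begins with a backbone-derived leader comprising a 6xHis tag, the T7 gene 10 leader tag and the Xpress epitope with its enterokinase site. mCherry follows, and then the RHEB coding sequence, so the fluorescent protein sits at the N terminus of Rheb. T7 and SP6 promoters flank the insert.

The catalogue describes the Rheb variant as lacking residues 38–42, and the annotated RHEB segment is slightly shorter than a full-length coding sequence would be, in keeping with a small deletion. The record is not fully consistent, however: the insert name field reads mCherry-Rheb(C181S), whereas the plasmid name says "5A", which would more usually denote alanine substitutions. The exact nature of the mutation should therefore be confirmed against the sequence. The associated publication concerns Rheb regulation of nuclear mTORC1 activity, so the construct is presumably used to visualise and functionally test this mutant in transfected mammalian cells.
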