Addgene plasmid #192439: pcDNA3-mCherry-Rheb(5A)
Purpose: Encodes mCherry-tagged Rheb lacking residues 38-42.
Depositing lab: Jin Zhang. Depositing organization: University of California, San Diego (UCSD). Publication: Rheb regulates nuclear mTORC1 activity independent of farnesylation. Zhong Y, Zhou X, Guan KL, Zhang J. Cell Chem Biol. 2022 Jun 16;29(6):1037-1045.e4. doi: 10.1016/j.chembiol.2022.02.006. Epub 2022 Mar 15. PubMed 35294906.
Backbone
  Vector backbone: pcDNA3
  Backbone size w/o insert (bp): 5517
  Total vector size (bp): 6774
  Vector type: Mammalian Expression
  Selectable markers: Neomycin (select with G418)
Growth in bacteria
  Bacterial resistance: Ampicillin, 100 μg/mL
  Growth temperature: 37°C
  Growth strain: DH5alpha
  Copy number: High Copy
Gene/Insert
  Gene/Insert name: mCherry-Rheb(C181S)
  Species: H. sapiens (human)
  Insert size (bp): 1257
  Mutation: Rheb amino acids 38-42 deleted.
  Entrez Gene: RHEB (a.k.a. RHEB2)
  Promoter: CMV
  Tag / fusion protein: 6xHIS - T7 tag (gene 10 leader) - Xpress (TM) tag (N terminal on backbone); mCherry (N terminal on insert)
  Cloning method: Gibson Cloning
  Sequencing primers: 5′ CMV forward; 3′ BGH reverse
Terms and licenses: Academic/Nonprofit Terms; Industry Terms: Not Available to Industry
How to cite: pcDNA3-mCherry-Rheb(5A) was a gift from Jin Zhang (Addgene plasmid # 192439 ; http://n2t.net/addgene:192439 ; RRID:Addgene_192439)
